LOCUS       Exported 3729 bp ds-DNA circular SYN 13-MAY-2021
DEFINITION  synthetic circular DNA
ACCESSION   .
VERSION     .
KEYWORDS    pUT1182-HQ858804
SOURCE      synthetic DNA construct
  ORGANISM  synthetic DNA construct
REFERENCE   1 (bases 1 to 3729)
  TITLE     Rice TF ORFeome collection
REFERENCE   2 (bases 1 to 3729)
  AUTHORS   .
  TITLE     Direct Submission
  JOURNAL   Exported May 13, 2021 from SnapGene Server 1.1.58
            http://www.snapgene.com
FEATURES             Location/Qualifiers
     source          1..3729
                     /organism="synthetic DNA construct"
                     /mol_type="other DNA"
     protein_bind    1..100
                     /gene="mutant version of attL"
                     /label=attL1
                     /bound_moiety="LR Clonase(TM)"
                     /note="recombination site for the Gateway(R) LR reaction"
     protein_bind    complement(1286..1385)
                     /gene="mutant version of attL"
                     /label=attL2
                     /bound_moiety="LR Clonase(TM)"
                     /note="recombination site for the Gateway(R) LR reaction"
     primer_bind     complement(1402..1421)
                     /label=T7
                     /note="T7 promoter, forward primer"
     promoter        complement(1403..1421)
                     /label=T7 promoter
                     /note="promoter for bacteriophage T7 RNA polymerase"
     primer_bind     complement(1426..1442)
                     /label=M13 rev
                     /note="common sequencing primer, one of multiple similar
                     variants"
     primer_bind     complement(1426..1442)
                     /label=M13 Reverse
                     /note="In lacZ gene. Also called M13-rev"
     primer_bind     complement(1544..1563)
                     /label=pENTR-R
                     /note="pENTR vectors, reverse primer"
     CDS             1555..2364
                     /codon_start=1
                     /gene="aph(3')-Ia"
                     /product="aminoglycoside phosphotransferase"
                     /label=KanR
                     /note="confers resistance to kanamycin in bacteria or G418
                     (Geneticin(R)) in eukaryotes"
                     /translation="MSHIQRETSRPRLNSNMDADLYGYKWARDNVGQSGATIYRLYGKP
                     DAPELFLKHGKGSVANDVTDEMVRLNWLTEFMPLPTIKHFIRTPDDAWLLTTAIPGKTA
                     FQVLEEYPDSGENIVDALAVFLRRLHSIPVCNCPFNSDRVFRLAQAQSRMNNGLVDASD
                     FDDERNGWPVEQVWKEMHKLLPFSPDSVVTHGDFSLDNLIFDEGKLIGCIDVGRVGIAD
                     RYQDLAILWNCLGEFSPSLQKRLFQKYGIDNPDMNKLQFHLMLDEFF"
     primer_bind     complement(1622..1641)
                     /label=Kan-R
                     /note="Kanamycin resistance gene, reverse primer"
     rep_origin      2511..3099
                     /direction=RIGHT
                     /label=ori
                     /note="high-copy-number ColE1/pMB1/pBR322/pUC origin of
                     replication"
     primer_bind     3000..3019
                     /label=pBR322ori-F
                     /note="pBR322 origin, forward primer"
     primer_bind     3253..3270
                     /label=L4440
                     /note="L4440 vector, forward primer"
     terminator      3429..3456
                     /label=rrnB T2 terminator
                     /note="transcription terminator T2 from the E. coli rrnB
                     gene"
     terminator      3548..3634
                     /gene="Escherichia coli rrnB"
                     /label=rrnB T1 terminator
                     /note="transcription terminator T1 from the E. coli rrnB
                     gene"
     primer_bind     3683..3705
                     /label=M13/pUC Forward
                     /note="In lacZ gene"
     primer_bind     3697..3714
                     /label=M13 Forward
                     /note="In lacZ gene. Also called M13-F20 or M13 (-21)
                     Forward"
     primer_bind     3698..3714
                     /label=M13 fwd
                     /note="common sequencing primer, one of multiple similar
                     variants"
ORIGIN
        1 caaataatga ttttattttg actgatagtg acctgttcgt tgcaacaaat tgatgagcaa
       61 tgctttttta taatgccaac tttgtacaaa aaagcaggct ccgcggccgc ccccttcacc
      121 atggatggtg cttcctccat tagtcctgca tttacttcaa attatcagca aagtaagctg
      181 gcagatccaa tccaatcaaa accgaagccc cttaccccaa aggatttaat gcctgtccaa
      241 tttagttcgt cgctgcctga tcctacctca atctgttttg agggtatagc tgccataact
      301 acacccaatt ttgaggatca tggcaacaga gccagcattg cttcaggggc aaaagatgtg
      361 aacatgttcc caacatttaa agaccagtcc agtaatcgtc atgatgcact gttttctaat
      421 gtcgatgggt acatgcaaca gagacgaaat aatcactttg gaactgaagt atgtggctta
      481 tctgaaagca caggcatttc ccagtcggac cagttcacag tatcgaaatt ccagaatggc
      541 aggcccagca gcttgggcct ttcgaatgga aatcttgggg ttctatcgac tgggagaaga
      601 gaggaagcac gtgaaggctt gtttaggcct tgttctgtca agacaagtgc tgggaatgag
      661 gagcagcaaa agcggcctgg tgatgtcaag ttgtttgggc aaattcttag ccatcaatca
      721 tccttgcaaa gctctggttc atcagttcat ggaagcaaaa gcaagccccc ctcaccaaag
      781 gttgataagc cagcttcttc taggttgttg agtaatccaa gggaacgcct ggtttattct
      841 tccaggcctc caatcattgc taacttgggg ctagaggaga gagcgatgag gagttttgac
      901 catatggatg ggcgaacaat acagcctgag cctatggtta tggtggcaaa gtgtcagaga
      961 ccgtcagctg gtgtaccagt ttactcaacc aaaaatggcg cgctcagcgt gtttgcggaa
     1021 tttcagcaac cttcaatgcc gccacataca tcagatcaca aactactaga aaactttgcc
     1081 gatcttcata agaggaatgg aatcgaactc ctttcggggt tccagcagcc tgggaggctt
     1141 gggggtgctg gggtcctggt tagcggtgta tctgaccctg tggctgctct caaggcacag
     1201 tacggctctg gttcgaagat gttgagcagc agcaacgacg tggatacatg gaaagacata
     1261 ggaagcagga agggtgggcg cgccgaccca gctttcttgt acaaagttgg cattataaga
     1321 aagcattgct tatcaatttg ttgcaacgaa caggtcacta tcagtcaaaa taaaatcatt
     1381 atttgccatc cagctgatat cccctatagt gagtcgtatt acatggtcat agctgtttcc
     1441 tggcagctct ggcccgtgtc tcaaaatctc tgatgttaca ttgcacaaga taaaaatata
     1501 tcatcatgaa caataaaact gtctgcttac ataaacagta atacaagggg tgttatgagc
     1561 catattcaac gggaaacgtc gaggccgcga ttaaattcca acatggatgc tgatttatat
     1621 gggtataaat gggctcgcga taatgtcggg caatcaggtg cgacaatcta tcgcttgtat
     1681 gggaagcccg atgcgccaga gttgtttctg aaacatggca aaggtagcgt tgccaatgat
     1741 gttacagatg agatggtcag actaaactgg ctgacggaat ttatgcctct tccgaccatc
     1801 aagcatttta tccgtactcc tgatgatgca tggttactca ccactgcgat ccccggaaaa
     1861 acagcattcc aggtattaga agaatatcct gattcaggtg aaaatattgt tgatgcgctg
     1921 gcagtgttcc tgcgccggtt gcattcgatt cctgtttgta attgtccttt taacagcgat
     1981 cgcgtatttc gtctcgctca ggcgcaatca cgaatgaata acggtttggt tgatgcgagt
     2041 gattttgatg acgagcgtaa tggctggcct gttgaacaag tctggaaaga aatgcataaa
     2101 cttttgccat tctcaccgga ttcagtcgtc actcatggtg atttctcact tgataacctt
     2161 atttttgacg aggggaaatt aataggttgt attgatgttg gacgagtcgg aatcgcagac
     2221 cgataccagg atcttgccat cctatggaac tgcctcggtg agttttctcc ttcattacag
     2281 aaacggcttt ttcaaaaata tggtattgat aatcctgata tgaataaatt gcagtttcat
     2341 ttgatgctcg atgagttttt ctaatcagaa ttggttaatt ggttgtaaca ctggcagagc
     2401 attacgctga cttgacggga cggcgcaagc tcatgaccaa aatcccttaa cgtgagttac
     2461 gcgtcgttcc actgagcgtc agaccccgta gaaaagatca aaggatcttc ttgagatcct
     2521 ttttttctgc gcgtaatctg ctgcttgcaa acaaaaaaac caccgctacc agcggtggtt
     2581 tgtttgccgg atcaagagct accaactctt tttccgaagg taactggctt cagcagagcg
     2641 cagataccaa atactgtcct tctagtgtag ccgtagttag gccaccactt caagaactct
     2701 gtagcaccgc ctacatacct cgctctgcta atcctgttac cagtggctgc tgccagtggc
     2761 gataagtcgt gtcttaccgg gttggactca agacgatagt taccggataa ggcgcagcgg
     2821 tcgggctgaa cggggggttc gtgcacacag cccagcttgg agcgaacgac ctacaccgaa
     2881 ctgagatacc tacagcgtga gcattgagaa agcgccacgc ttcccgaagg gagaaaggcg
     2941 gacaggtatc cggtaagcgg cagggtcgga acaggagagc gcacgaggga gcttccaggg
     3001 ggaaacgcct ggtatcttta tagtcctgtc gggtttcgcc acctctgact tgagcgtcga
     3061 tttttgtgat gctcgtcagg ggggcggagc ctatggaaaa acgccagcaa cgcggccttt
     3121 ttacggttcc tggccttttg ctggcctttt gctcacatgt tctttcctgc gttatcccct
     3181 gattctgtgg ataaccgtat taccgccttt gagtgagctg ataccgctcg ccgcagccga
     3241 acgaccgagc gcagcgagtc agtgagcgag gaagcggaag agcgcccaat acgcaaaccg
     3301 cctctccccg cgcgttggcc gattcattaa tgcagctggc acgacaggtt tcccgactgg
     3361 aaagcgggca gtgagcgcaa cgcaattaat acgcgtaccg ctagccagga agagtttgta
     3421 gaaacgcaaa aaggccatcc gtcaggatgg ccttctgctt agtttgatgc ctggcagttt
     3481 atggcgggcg tcctgcccgc caccctccgg gccgttgctt cacaacgttc aaatccgctc
     3541 ccggcggatt tgtcctactc aggagagcgt tcaccgacaa acaacagata aaacgaaagg
     3601 cccagtcttc cgactgagcc tttcgtttta tttgatgcct ggcagttccc tactctcgcg
     3661 ttaacgctag catggatgtt ttcccagtca cgacgttgta aaacgacggc cagtcttaag
     3721 ctcgggccc
//
