[The description below was written by a language model from this plasmid's Addgene catalogue record and the feature table of its GenBank file.]
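Description:
pUT1182-HQ858804 is a Gateway entry clone built in the Invitrogen pENTR/D backbone. It carries the coding sequence of a rice (Oryza sativa) MYB-family transcription factor, the product of locus Os05g0126300 / LOC_Os05g03550. The 1149 bp insert was PCR-amplified from a full-length rice cDNA template and belongs to a rice transcription factor ORFeome collection. The stop codon was deliberately omitted, so the open reading frame can be read through into C-terminal tags or fusion partners supplied by a destination vector.

In the 3729 bp full-length map, the insert region lies between attL1 and attL2, the sites used by LR Clonase to move the ORF directionally into any attR-containing destination vector. The ORF itself is not annotated as a feature. No promoter is positioned to express the insert in plants or other hosts. The only promoter listed is a T7 promoter just outside attL2, oriented back toward the insert. The rrnB T1 and T2 terminators upstream of attL1 shield the cloning site from read-through transcription from the backbone. M13 forward and reverse primer sites flank the cassette for sequence verification.

The plasmid is propagated in E. coli using a ColE1/pUC-type origin and is selected with kanamycin through the aph(3')-Ia gene. The catalogue lists it as low copy, although the origin is annotated as a high-copy type. The catalogue also gives the cloning method as restriction enzyme, while the depositor comments simply describe insertion of the PCR product into the entry vector. A second, 870 bp partial record shows only an attB1 annotation and adds little to the full map. The clone serves as a source for building expression constructs to study this rice regulator.
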