Addgene plasmid #27886: pUT1182-HQ858804
Depositing lab: John Gray & Erich Grotewold. Depositing organization: University of Toledo. Publication: GRASSIUS: a platform for comparative regulatory genomics across the grasses. Yilmaz A, Nishiyama MY Jr, Fuentes BG, Souza GM, Janies D, Gray J, Grotewold E. Plant Physiol. 2009 Jan;149(1):171-80. doi: 10.1104/pp.108.128579. Epub 2008 Nov 5. PubMed 18987217.
Backbone
  Vector backbone: pENTR/D
  Backbone manufacturer: Invitrogen
  Backbone size w/o insert (bp): 2580
  Vector type: Entry vector
Growth in bacteria
  Bacterial resistance: Kanamycin, 50 μg/mL
  Growth temperature: 37°C
  Growth strain: DH5alpha
  Growth instructions: E. coli Top10 (Invitrogen)
  Copy number: Low Copy
Gene/Insert
  Gene/Insert name: MYB transcription factor encoded by Os05g0126300 LOC_Os05g03550
  Species: Oryza sativa (rice)
  Insert size (bp): 1149
  GenBank ID: HQ858804
  Cloning method: Restriction Enzyme
  Sequencing primers: 5′ M13 For; 3′ M13 Rev
Terms and licenses: Academic/Nonprofit Terms; Industry Terms: Not Available to Industry
Depositor comments: This CDS was amplified using PCR from a full length cDNA template from the OSIIEa, OSIIEb, and OSJNEa thru OSJNEf full length cDNA libraries generated by the Guoliang Wang lab at Ohio State University. The PCR product omitted the stop codon. The PCR product was cloned into a Gateway pENTR/D entry vector. Further information on this gene may be obtained at www.grassius.org using the Genbank number. (The second half of the plasmid name is the Genbank Number for the sequence of the insert)
How to cite: pUT1182-HQ858804 was a gift from John Gray & Erich Grotewold (Addgene plasmid # 27886 ; http://n2t.net/addgene:27886 ; RRID:Addgene_27886)
