LOCUS       Exported 870 bp ds-DNA linear SYN 03-JUN-2021
DEFINITION  synthetic linear DNA
ACCESSION   .
VERSION     .
KEYWORDS    pUT1182-HQ858804
SOURCE      synthetic DNA construct
  ORGANISM  synthetic DNA construct
REFERENCE   1 (bases 1 to 870)
  TITLE     Rice TF ORFeome collection
REFERENCE   2 (bases 1 to 870)
  AUTHORS   .
  TITLE     Direct Submission
  JOURNAL   Exported Jun 3, 2021 from SnapGene Server 1.1.58
            http://www.snapgene.com
FEATURES             Location/Qualifiers
     source          1..870
                     /organism="synthetic DNA construct"
                     /mol_type="other DNA"
     protein_bind    70..94
                     /gene="mutant version of attB"
                     /label=attB1
                     /bound_moiety="BP Clonase(TM)"
                     /note="recombination site for the Gateway(R) BP reaction"
ORIGIN
        1 atgattttat tttgactgat agtgacctgt tcgttgcaac aaattgatga gcaatgcttt
       61 tttataatgc caactttgta caaaaaagca ggctccgcgg ccgccccctt caccatggat
      121 ggtgcttcct ccattagtcc tgcatttact tcaaattatc agcaaagtaa gctggcagat
      181 ccaatccaat caaaaccgaa gccccttacc ccaaaggatt taatgcctgt ccaatttagt
      241 tcgtcgctgc ctgatcctac ctcaatctgt tttgagggta tagctgccat aactacaccc
      301 aattttgagg atcatggcaa cagagccagc attgcttcag gggcaaaaga tgtgaacatg
      361 ttcccaacat ttaaagacca gtccagtaat cgtcatgatg cactgttttc taatgtcgat
      421 gggtacatgc aacagagacg aaataatcac tttggaactg aagtatgtgg cttatctgaa
      481 agcacaggca tttcccagtc ggaccagttc acagtatcga aattccagaa tggcaggccc
      541 agcagcttgg gcctttcgaa tggaaatctt ggggttctat cgactgggag aagagaggaa
      601 gcacgtgaag gcttgtttag gccttgttct gtcaagacaa gtgctgggaa tgaggagcag
      661 caaaagcggc ctggtgatgt caagttgttt gggcaaattc ttagccatca atcatccttg
      721 caaagctctg gttcatcagt tcatggaagc aaaagcaagc ccccctcacc aaaggttgat
      781 aagccagctt cttctaggtt gttgagtaat ccaagggaac gcctggttta ttcttccagg
      841 cctccaatca ttgctaactt ggggctagag
//
